>Addgene plasmid #195829 | pENTR223-B-GD-RF1 | addgene full sequence | sequence record 384672 | Addgene NGS Result
CTTTCCTGCGTTATCCCCTGATTCTGTGGATAACCGTATTACCGCCTTTGAGTGAGCTGATACCGCTCGC
CGCAGCCGAACGACCGAGCGCAGCGAGTCAGTGAGCGAGGAAGCGGAAGAGCGCCCAATACGCAAACCGC
CTCTCCCCGCGCGTTGGCCGATTCATTAATGCAGCTGGCACGACAGGTTTCCCGACTGGAAAGCGGGCAG
TGAGCGCAACGCAATTAATACGCGTACCGCTAGCCAGGAAGAGTTTGTAGAAACGCAAAAAGGCCATCCG
TCAGGATGGCCTTCTGCTTAGTTTGATGCCTGGCAGTTTATGGCGGGCGTCCTGCCCGCCACCCTCCGGG
CCGTTGCTTCACAACGTTCAAATCCGCTCCCGGCGGATTTGTCCTACTCAGGAGAGCGTTCACCGACAAA
CAACAGATAAAACGAAAGGCCCAGTCTTCCGACTGAGCCTTTCGTTTTATTTGATGCCTGGCAGTTCCCT
ACTCTCGCGTTAACGCTAGCATGGATGTTTTCCCAGTCACGACGTTGTAAAACGACGGCCAGTCTTAAGC
TCGGGCCCCAAATAATGATTTTATTTTGACTGATAGTGACCTGTTCGTTGCAACAAATTGATGAGCAATG
CTTTTTTATAATGCCAACTTTGTACAAAAAAGTTGGCATGCTGTATGCCTCGCAGCGCGGCCGTCTGACC
GAGAACCTAAGAAACGCCCTTCAGCAGGACAGCACCACGCAAGGCTGCCTGGGTGCCGAGACCCCGAGTA
TTATGTACACAGGGGCCAAGTCAGACAGGTGGGCTCACCCTCTGGTGGGCACAATTCACGCCAGTAATTT
ATATTGCCCAATGCTTCGAGCATACTGCCGCCACTATGGCCCCAGGCCCGTGTTTGTAGCTTCTGATGAA
TCATTACCCATGTTCGGTGCGAGCCCTGCCCTTCACACCCCAGTCCAGGTCCAGATGTGCCTACTACCAG
AGCTACGCGACACGTTACAGCGCCTGCTGCCACCACCCAATCTTGAAGACTCCGAGGCCTTGACGGAATT
CAAGACCAGCGTGTCCTCTGCCCGTGCCATCCTTGAGGACCCCAACTTTTTGGAGATGAGAGAGTTTGTC
ACCAGCCTGGCCAGCTTCCTGAGTGGTCAGTACAAGCACAAGCCCGCCCGCCTAGAAGCATTCCAGAAAC
AAGTAGTGTTACATTCTTTTTATTTTCTGATCTCAATCAAATCTTTAGAGATTACAGACACCATGTTTGA
CATCTTTCAAAGTGCTTTCGGATTGGAAGAAATGACGCTGGAGAAGCTGCACATTTTTAAGCAAAAAGCC
AGCGTGTTTCTTATCCCCAGGCGCCACGGCAAGACCTGGATAGTCGTGGCCATCATCAGCCTCATCCTCT
CGAATCTCTCCAACGTGCAAATAGGCTACGTGGCTCACCAGAAACATGTCGCGTCCGCCGTTTTCACTGA
AATTATTGACACCTTGACCAAGAGCTTCGACTCCAAGCGTGTAGAGGTCAACAAGGAGACCAGCACCATC
ACGTTTAGGCACAGTGGGAAAATCTCCAGCACCGTAATGTGTGCCACCTGCTTCAATAAGAATAGCATCC
GGGGGCAGACATTTCACCTCTTGTTTGTGGACGAGGCTAACTTTATCAAGAAGGAGGCCCTGCCGGCGAT
CCTGGGCTTTATGCTTCAGAAGGATGCCAAGATTATCTTCATCTCGTCTGTGAACTCGGCTGACCAGGCC
ACCAGCTTTCTTTATAAGCTGAAGGATGCTCAGGAGCGGCTGCTGAACGTGGTAAGTTATGTGTGTCAGG
AGCATCGGCAAGATTTTGACATGCAGGACAGCATGGTCTCATGCCCCTGCTTTCGCCTGCACATCCCGTC
CTACATCACCATGGACAGCAACATCCGAGCAACCACCAACCTCTTTCTGGACGGGGCCTTTAGCACCGAG
CTGATGGGTGACACCTCCTCGCTGAGCCAGGGTAGCCTGAGCCGCACTGTGCGTGACGATGCCATCAACC
AGCTGGAGCTCTGCCGGGTTGACACCCTCAACCCCCGAGTAGCCGGACGCCTAGCCTCCTCCCTCTACGT
GTACGTTGATCCGGCCTATACCAACAACACATCCGCATCAGGCACCGGAATCGCCGCCGTGACTCACGAC
AGGGCGGACCCTAACAGGGTCATCGTCCTGGGCCTGGAACACTTCTTCCTCAAGGACCTAACAGGGGACG
CTGCCCTCCAGATCGCCACCTGCGTCGTGGCCCTCGTCTCCTCGATCGTCACCCTGCACCCCCACTTGGA
GGAGGTGAAGGTAGCCGTGGAGGGCAACAGCAGTCAGGACTCTGCGGTGGCCATTGCCTCAATCATTGGG
GAATCCTGCCCCCTCCCCTGCGCCTTCGTGCACACCAAGGACAAGACGTCCAGCCTGCAGTGGCCCATGT
ACCTCCTGACTAATGAGAAGTCCAAGGCCTTTGAGAGGCTCATCTACGCAGTGAACACGGCCAGCCTTTC
TGCCAGTCAGGTCACCGTCTCCAACACCATCCAGCTCTCCTTCGATCCGGTCCTCTATCTCATCTCCCAG
ATCAGGGCCATCAAGCCCATCCCTCTCCGCGACGGTACCTACACCTACACCGGCAAGCAGCGCAACCTCT
CTGACGACGTGCTGGTTGCGCTAGTCATGGCTCATTTTCTCGCAACAACACAGAAGCACACGTTCAAGAA
AGTTCATCCAACTTTCTTGTACAAAGTTGGCATTATAAGAAAGCATTGCTTATCAATTTGTTGCAACGAA
CAGGTCACTATCAGTCAAAATAAAATCATTATTTGCCATCCAGCTGATATCCCCTATAGTGAGTCGTATT
ACATGGTCATAGCTGTTTCCTGGCAGCTCTGGCCCGTGTCTCAAAATCTCTGATGTTACATTGCACAAGA
TAAAAATATATCATCATGCCTCCTCTAGACCAGCCAGGACAGAAATGCCTCGACTTCGCTGCTACCCAAG
GTTGCCGGGTGACGCACACCGTGGAAACGGATGAAGGCACGAACCCAGTGGACATAAGCCTGTTCGGTTC
GTAAGCTGTAATGCAAGTAGCGTATGCGCTCACGCAACTGGTCCAGAACCTTGACCGAACGCAGCGGTGG
TAACGGCGCAGTGGCGGTTTTCATGGCTTGTTATGACTGTTTTTTTGGGGTACAGTCTATGCCTCGGGCA
TCCAAGCAGCAAGCGCGTTACGCCGTGGGTCGATGTTTGATGTTATGGAGCAGCAACGATGTTACGCAGC
AGGGCAGTCGCCCTAAAACAAAGTTAAACATTATGAGGGAAGCGGTGATCGCCGAAGTATCGACTCAACT
ATCAGAGGTAGTTGGCGTCATCGAGCGCCATCTCGAACCGACGTTGCTGGCCGTACATTTGTACGGCTCC
GCAGTGGATGGCGGCCTGAAGCCACACAGTGATATTGATTTGCTGGTTACGGTGACCGTAAGGCTTGATG
AAACAACGCGGCGAGCTTTGATCAACGACCTTTTGGAAACTTCGGCTTCCCCTGGAGAGAGCGAGATTCT
CCGCGCTGTAGAAGTCACCATTGTTGTGCACGACGACATCATTCCGTGGCGTTATCCAGCTAAGCGCGAA
CTGCAATTTGGAGAATGGCAGCGCAATGACATTCTTGCAGGTATCTTCGAGCCAGCCACGATCGACATTG
ATCTGGCTATCTTGCTGACAAAAGCAAGAGAACATAGCGTTGCCTTGGTAGGTCCAGCGGCGGAGGAACT
CTTTGATCCGGTTCCTGAACAGGATCTATTTGAGGCGCTAAATGAAACCTTAACGCTATGGAACTCGCCG
CCCGACTGGGCTGGCGATGAGCGAAATGTAGTGCTTACGTTGTCCCGCATTTGGTACAGCGCAGTAACCG
GCAAAATCGCGCCGAAGGATGTCGCTGCCGACTGGGCAATGGAGCGCCTGCCGGCCCAGTATCAGCCCGT
CATACTTGAAGCTAGACAGGCTTATCTTGGACAAGAAGAAGATCGCTTGGCCTCGCGCGCAGATCAGTTG
GAAGAATTTGTCCACTACGTGAAAGGCGAGATCACCAAGGTAGTCGGCAAATAACCCTCGAGCCACCCAT
GACCAAAATCCCTTAACGTGAGTTACGCGTCGTTCCACTGAGCGTCAGACCCCGTAGAAAAGATCAAAGG
ATCTTCTTGAGATCCTTTTTTTCTGCGCGTAATCTGCTGCTTGCAAACAAAAAAACCACCGCTACCAGCG
GTGGTTTGTTTGCCGGATCAAGAGCTACCAACTCTTTTTCCGAAGGTAACTGGCTTCAGCAGAGCGCAGA
TACCAAATACTGTTCTTCTAGTGTAGCCGTAGTTAGGCCACCACTTCAAGAACTCTGTAGCACCGCCTAC
ATACCTCGCTCTGCTAATCCTGTTACCAGTGGCTGCTGCCAGTGGCGATAAGTCGTGTCTTACCGGGTTG
GACTCAAGACGATAGTTACCGGATAAGGCGCAGCGGTCGGGCTGAACGGGGGGTTCGTGCACACAGCCCA
GCTTGGAGCGAACGACCTACACCGAACTGAGATACCTACAGCGTGAGCTATGAGAAAGCGCCACGCTTCC
CGAAGGGAGAAAGGCGGACAGGTATCCGGTAAGCGGCAGGGTCGGAACAGGAGAGCGCACGAGGGAGCTT
CCAGGGGGAAACGCCTGGTATCTTTATAGTCCTGTCGGGTTTCGCCACCTCTGACTTGAGCGTCGATTTT
TGTGATGCTCGTCAGGGGGGCGGAGCCTATGGAAAAACGCCAGCAACGCGGCCTTTTTACGGTTCCTGGC
CTTTTGCTGGCCTTTTGCTCACATGTT
Features (pLannotate 1.2.2; 12 found; start..end, strand, type, name):
    121..213     +  CDS            lacI (fragment): lac repressor; lacI; The lac repressor binds to the lac operator to inhibit transcription in E. coli. This inhibition can be relieved by adding lactose or isopropyl-β-D-thiogalactopyranoside (IPTG).
    268..295     -  terminator     rrnB T2 terminator: transcription terminator T2 from the E. coli rrnB gene
    427..470     +  terminator     rrnB T1 terminator: Escherichia coli rrnB; transcription terminator T1 from the E. coli rrnB gene
    517..553     -  CDS            lacZα (fragment): LacZα fragment of β-galactosidase; lacZ fragment
    570..665     +  protein_bind   attL3: mutant version of attL; recombination site for the Gateway® LR reaction LR Clonase™
    668..2737    +  CDS            TRM3: TRM3_EBVB9 - Experimental evidence at protein level: Swiss-Prot protein existence level 1. Component of the molecular motor that translocates viral genomic DNA in empty capsid during DNA packaging. Forms a tripartite terminase complex together with TRM1 and TRM2 in the host cytoplasm. Once the complex reaches the host nucleus, it interacts with the capsid portal vertex. This portal forms a ring in which genomic DNA is translocated into the capsid. TRM3 carries an RNase H-like nuclease activity that plays an important role for the cleavage of concatemeric viral DNA into unit length genomes. Fro
   2739..2834    -  protein_bind   attL3: mutant version of attL; recombination site for the Gateway® LR reaction LR Clonase™
   2853..2871    -  promoter       T7 promoter: promoter for bacteriophage T7 RNA polymerase
   3061..3084    +  promoter       Pc promoter (fragment): intI1 (promoter lies within the coding sequence); class 1 integron promoter
   3260..3316    +  CDS            GmR (fragment): gentamycin acetyltransferase; aacC1; confers resistance to gentamycin
   3323..4114    +  CDS            SmR: aminoglycoside adenylyltransferase (Murphy, 1985); aadA; confers resistance to spectinomycin and streptomycin
   4207..4795    +  rep_origin     ori: high-copy-number ColE1/pMB1/pBR322/pUC origin of replication
