[The description below was written by a language model from this plasmid's Addgene catalogue record and pLannotate feature annotations shown in this document.]
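Description:
pENTR223-B-GD-RF1 is a Gateway entry clone built on the pENTR223.1 backbone and carrying the Epstein-Barr virus BGRF1-BDRF1 open reading frame. It is a small bacterial plasmid (the sequenced record is about 4.9 kb) that replicates at high copy in E. coli from a ColE1/pUC-type origin. Selection is with spectinomycin, conferred by an aadA aminoglycoside adenylyltransferase gene (SmR). This gene lies downstream of a class 1 integron Pc promoter fragment and a short remnant of a gentamicin resistance gene.

The insert is annotated as TRM3, the EBV tripartite terminase subunit 3, a coding sequence of roughly 2.1 kb. TRM3 is part of the molecular motor that translocates viral genomic DNA into empty capsids. It has an RNase H-like nuclease activity involved in cutting concatemeric viral DNA into unit-length genomes. The ORF is flanked on both sides by Gateway attL recombination sites. The automated annotation labels both as attL3, which may simply reflect closest-match calling rather than the true site identities. These sites allow an LR Clonase reaction to transfer the ORF into any compatible destination vector.

The entry clone has no eukaryotic promoter, so it is a shuttle for the ORF rather than an expression vector. A T7 promoter sits just outside the downstream att site and faces back toward the insert. The rrnB T1 and T2 terminators lie upstream and insulate the cassette from read-through transcription. Short lacI and lacZα fragments are backbone remnants. The associated publication title indicates the clone belongs to an EBV ORF collection used to map virus-virus and virus-human protein interactions.
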