Addgene plasmid #195829: pENTR223-B-GD-RF1
Purpose: Gateway Entry Clone of Epstein-Barr virus BGRF1-BDRF1
Depositing lab: Eric Johannsen. Depositing organization: Brigham and Women's Hospital. Publication: Epstein-Barr virus and virus human protein interaction maps. Calderwood MA, Venkatesan K, Xing L, Chase MR, Vazquez A, Holthaus AM, Ewence AE, Li N, Hirozane-Kishikawa T, Hill DE, Vidal M, Kieff E, Johannsen E. Proc Natl Acad Sci U S A. 2007 May 1;104(18):7606-11. doi: 10.1073/pnas.0702332104. Epub 2007 Apr 19. PubMed 17446270.
Backbone
  Vector backbone: pENTR223.1
  Backbone manufacturer: Invitrogen
  Backbone size w/o insert (bp): 2875
  Vector type: Gateway Entry Vector
Growth in bacteria
  Bacterial resistance: Spectinomycin, 50 μg/mL
  Growth temperature: 37°C
  Growth strain: DH5alpha
  Copy number: High Copy
Gene/Insert
  Gene/Insert name: BGRF1-BDRF1
  Species: Epstein-Barr virus
  Cloning method: Gateway Cloning
Terms and licenses: Academic/Nonprofit Terms; Industry Terms: Not Available to Industry
How to cite: pENTR223-B-GD-RF1 was a gift from Eric Johannsen (Addgene plasmid # 195829 ; http://n2t.net/addgene:195829 ; RRID:Addgene_195829)
